>Addgene plasmid #50261 | pICH45125 | addgene full sequence | sequence record 497527 | Addgene NGS Result
AGCTGGATAACGCCACGGAATGATGTCGTCGTGCACAACAATGGTGACTTCTACAGCGCGGAGAATCTCG
CTCTCTCCAGGGGAAGCCGAAGTTTCCAAAAGGTCGTTGATCAAAGCTCGCCGCGTTGTTTCATCAAGCC
TTACGGTCACCGTAACCAGCAAATCAATATCGCTGTGTGGCTTCAGGCCGCCATCCACTGCGGAGCCGTA
CAAATGTACGGCCAGCAACGTCGGTTCGAGATGGCGCTCGATGACGCCAACTACCTCTGATAGTTGAGTC
GATACTTCGGCGATCACCGCTTCCCTCATGATGTTTAACTTTGTTTTAGGGCGACTGCCCTGCTGCGTAA
CATCGTTGCTGCTCCATAACATCAAACATCGACCCACGGCGTAACGCGCTTGCTGCTTGGATGCCCGAGG
CATAGACTGTACCCCAAAAAAAAACAGTCATAACAAGCCATGAAAACCGCCACTGCGCCGTTACCACCGC
TGCGTTCGGTCAAGGTTCTGGACCAGTTGCGTGAGCGCATACTCTTCCTTTTTCAATATTATTGAAGCAT
TTATCAGGGTTATTGTCTCATGAGCGGATACATATTTGAATGTATTTAGAAAAATAAACAAATAGGGGTT
CCGCGCACATTTCCCCGAAAAGTGCCACCTGACGTCTAAGAAACCATTATTATCATGACATTAACCTATA
AAAATAGGCGTATCACGAGGCCCTTTCGTCCACTGAAGAGCCACTTCGTGGTCTCAAGTAGGATAGCTAG
GTTACGGTGAGGTTTTTGGGTATTTATAACGTACATATGAATTGCAAAACTTGAAGATTTAATTTGCTTA
TCTCGTGATATCGTCAATGCCTTGATTTCTATTGGTTGTTGACATTTTTGAGCTTAGATTTTTTGTCTTG
TCGAGCTGGCATCAGATTTTTGGTTTGGAATTGAGTTGTGTTAGATAAATTAGATATCTCGTAGCATCTT
AGCATATTGGAATACCCATTGTCCATTGAAGAGGTGCCACTTGTAAATCTGACGTGTTTCTATCCCTTTG
AATCGTATCAGTCTCAAGGTACACGTCATTGGTGTTTCCCAAATAGACATGTCGTCAAAGAATCAAAACA
ACATGATACAAAGTCCAAACATACTTAGAACGTTGCATACTACCCACTCTTTCACCAAAATGTGAAATAT
GAGTGAAAACTGAACATCTCAATTTTCATTACTCTAAGTTTGTTAATTATCTTGTTAAAAAAACTACTCT
AAATTACAGAAGATTTAATCCTGATAAGAAAGTACATTAAAATGACAACAAAGTAAAAAAAAAAAATACA
GTTCATCTTCAAAGACATGTTTTCTAATTCGTATTGGCAAGAAAAACTTACCAGTCATATCTCCTGAGAC
CACAGAGTGATTAATGAATCGGCCAACGCGCGGGGAGAGGCGGTTTGCGTATTGGGCGCTCTTCCGCTTC
CTCGCTCACTGACTCGCTGCGCTCGGTCGTTCGGCTGCGGCGAGCGGTATCAGCTCACTCAAAGGCGGTA
ATACGGTTATCCACAGAATCAGGGGATAACGCAGGAAAGAACATGTGAGCAAAAGGCCAGCAAAAGGCCA
GGAACCGTAAAAAGGCCGCGTTGCTGGCGTTTTTCCATAGGCTCCGCCCCCCTGACGAGCATCACAAAAA
TCGACGCTCAAGTCAGAGGTGGCGAAACCCGACAGGACTATAAAGATACCAGGCGTTTCCCCCTGGAAGC
TCCCTCGTGCGCTCTCCTGTTCCGACCCTGCCGCTTACCGGATACCTGTCCGCCTTTCTCCCTTCGGGAA
GCGTGGCGCTTTCTCATAGCTCACGCTGTAGGTATCTCAGTTCGGTGTAGGTCGTTCGCTCCAAGCTGGG
CTGTGTGCACGAACCCCCCGTTCAGCCCGACCGCTGCGCCTTATCCGGTAACTATCGTCTTGAGTCCAAC
CCGGTAAGACACGACTTATCGCCACTGGCAGCAGCCACTGGTAACAGGATTAGCAGAGCGAGGTATGTAG
GCGGTGCTACAGAGTTCTTGAAGTGGTGGCCTAACTACGGCTACACTAGAAGAACAGTATTTGGTATCTG
CGCTCTGCTGAAGCCAGTTACCTTCGGAAAAAGAGTTGGTAGCTCTTGATCCGGCAAACAAACCACCGCT
GGTAGCGGTGGTTTTTTTGTTTGCAAGCAGCAGATTACGCGCAGAAAAAAAGGATCTCAAGAAGATCCTT
TGATCTTTTCTACGGGGTCTGACGCTCAGTGGAACGAAAACTCACGTTAAGGGATTTTGGTCATGAGATT
ATCAAAAAGGATCTTCACCTAGATCCTTTTAAATTAAAAATGAAGTTTTAAATCAATCTAAAGTATATAT
GAGTAAACTTGGTCTGACAGTTATTTGCCGACTACCTTGGTGATCTCGCCTTTTACGTAATGGACAAATT
CTTCCAACTGATCTGCGCGCGAGGCCAAGCGATCTTCTTCTTGTCCAAGATAAGCCTGTCTAGCTTCAAG
TATGACGGGCTGATACTGGGCCGGCAGGCGCTCCATTGCCCAGTCGGCAGCGACATCCTTCGGCGCGATT
TTGCCGGTTACTGCGCTGTACCAAATGCGGGACAACGTAAGCACTACATTTCGCTCATCGCCAGCCCAGT
CGGGCGGCGAGTTCCATAGCGTTAAGGTTTCATTTAGCGCCTCAAATAGATCCTGTTCAGGAACCGGATC
AAAGAGTTCCTCCGCCGCTGGACCTACCAAGGCAACGCTATGTTCTCTTGCTTTTGTCAGCAAGATAGCC
AGATCAATGTCGATCGTGGCTGGCTCGAAGATACCTGCAAGAATGTCATTGCGCTGCCATTCTCCAAATT
GCAGTTCGCGCTT
Features (pLannotate 1.2.2; 6 found; start..end, strand, type, name):
    316..372     -  CDS            GmR (fragment): gentamycin acetyltransferase; aacC1; confers resistance to gentamycin
    460..540     +  CDS            int (fragment): INT2_ECOLX - Protein inferred from homology: Swiss-Prot protein existence level 3. Putative integrase believed to be involved in the insertion of antibiotic resistance genes into plasmids and transposons. From Escherichia coli.
    531..635     -  promoter       AmpR promoter: bla
   1410..1459    -  CDS            lacI (fragment): lac repressor; lacI; The lac repressor binds to the lac operator to inhibit transcription in E. coli. This inhibition can be relieved by adding lactose or isopropyl-β-D-thiogalactopyranoside (IPTG).
   1642..2230    -  rep_origin     ori: high-copy-number ColE1/pMB1/pBR322/pUC origin of replication
   2404..309     -  CDS            aadA (across the origin): S3AD_ECOLX - Experimental evidence at protein level: Swiss-Prot protein existence level 1. Mediates bacterial resistance to the antibiotics streptomycin and spectinomycin. From Escherichia coli.
