[The description below was written by a language model from this plasmid's Addgene catalogue record and pLannotate feature annotations shown in this document.]
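Description:
pICH45125 is a small (about 2.9 kb) level 0 part plasmid from the Golden Gate Modular Cloning (MoClo) plant toolbox. It is built on the pICH41233 backbone and catalogued as a plant expression vector, although it serves as a storage and donor plasmid for a single standardized part rather than as a complete expression construct. It is maintained in E. coli at high copy from a ColE1/pUC-type origin. Selection is with spectinomycin, conferred by the aadA aminoglycoside adenylyltransferase gene, which spans the numbering origin of the sequence record. The other annotated features are short fragments of a gentamicin acetyltransferase, an integron integrase and lacI, plus an AmpR promoter. These look like backbone remnants, probably carried along with the resistance cassette, rather than functional genes.

The payload is the promoter of the Arabidopsis thaliana LHB1B1 gene (AT2g34430). The automated feature table does not annotate it, so its exact boundaries are not given by the record, though it presumably lies in the unannotated region of the plasmid. Internal BsaI and BbsI (BpiI) recognition sites were removed by point mutation, the "domestication" step needed for Type IIS assembly. The fragment was inserted through BpiI sites that were destroyed during cloning.

According to the depositor, the insert can be released with BsaI. In the MoClo scheme this excises the part with defined overhangs, allowing one-pot ligation with coding sequence and terminator modules to form a plant transcription unit. The record does not state the specific overhangs or the promoter's expression characteristics.
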