Addgene plasmid #50261: pICH45125
Depositing lab: Sylvestre Marillonnet & Nicola Patron. Depositing organization: Leibniz Institute of Plant Biochemistry (IPB). Publication: A golden gate modular cloning toolbox for plants. Engler C, Youles M, Gruetzner R, Ehnert TM, Werner S, Jones JD, Patron NJ, Marillonnet S. ACS Synth Biol. 2014 Nov 21;3(11):839-43. doi: 10.1021/sb4001504. Epub 2014 Feb 20. PubMed 24933124.
Backbone
  Vector backbone: pICH41233
  Vector type: plant expression
Growth in bacteria
  Bacterial resistance: Spectinomycin, 50 μg/mL
  Growth temperature: 37°C
  Growth strain: DH5alpha
  Copy number: High Copy
Gene/Insert
  Gene/Insert name: promoter, LHB1B1 (AT2g34430, A. thaliana)
  Species: A. thaliana (mustard weed)
  Mutation: BsaI/BbsI sites removed by point-mutation
  Cloning method: Restriction Enzyme; 5′ cloning site BpiI (destroyed during cloning); 3′ cloning site BpiI (destroyed during cloning)
Terms and licenses: Academic/Nonprofit Terms; Industry Terms: Not Available to Industry
Depositor comments: insert can be released with BsaI
How to cite: pICH45125 was a gift from Sylvestre Marillonnet & Nicola Patron (Addgene plasmid # 50261 ; http://n2t.net/addgene:50261 ; RRID:Addgene_50261)
