>Addgene plasmid #50261 | pICH45125 | addgene partial sequence | sequence record 76408 | ColEterm 5'-agctgataccgctcgccgcagccgaacg-3'
AGCGGAAGAGCGCCCAATACGCAAACCGCCTCTCCCCGCGCGTTGGCCGATTCATTAATCACTCTGTGGT
CTCAGGAGATATGACTGGTAAGTTTTTCTTGCCAATACGAATTAGAAAACATGTCTTTGAAGATGAACTG
TATTTTTTTTTTTTACTTTGTTGTCATTTTAATGTACTTTCTTATCAGGATTAAATCTTCTGTAATTTAG
AGTAGTTTTTTTAACAAGATAATTAACAAACTTAGAGTAATGAAAATTGAGATGTTCAGTTTTCACTCAT
ATTTCACATTTTGGTGAAAGAGTGGGTAGTATGCAACGTTCTAAGTATGTTTGGACTTTGTATCATGTTG
TTTTGATTCTTTGACGACATGTCTATTTGGGAAACACCAATGACGTGTACCTTGAGACTGATACGATTCA
AAGGGATAGAAACACGTCAGATTTACAAGTGGCACCTCTTCAATGGACAATGGGTATTCCAATATGCTAA
GATGCTACGAGATATCTAATTTATCTAACACAACTCAATTCCAAACCAAAAATCTGATGCCAGCTCGACA
AGACAAAAAATCTAAGCTCAAAAATGTCAACAACCAATAGAAATCAAGGCATTGACGATATCACGAGATA
AGCAAATTAAATCTTCAAGTTTTGCAATTCATATGTACGTTATAAATACCCAAAAACCTCACCGTAACCT
AGCTATCCTACTTGAGACCACGAAGTGGCTCTTCAGTGGACGAAAGGGCCTCGTGATACGCCTATTTTTA
TAGGTTAATGTCATGATAATAATGGTTTCTTAGACGTCAGGTGGCACTTTTCGGGGAAATGTGCGCGGAA
CCCCTATTTGTTTATTTTTCTAAATACATTCAAATATGTATCCGCTCATGAGA
